>Addgene plasmid #135940 | pET28a His6Flag2AUF1(p40) | depositor full sequence | sequence record 262612 | pET28a His6Flag2AUF1(p40) sequence 6233 bps
TGGCGAATGGG
[124 nt withheld, positions 12-135]
C
[91 nt withheld, positions 137-227]
A
[49 nt withheld, positions 229-277]
CCTTTGACGTTGGAGTCCACGTTCTTT
[37 nt withheld, positions 305-341]
ACCCTATCTCGGTCTATTCTTTTGATTTATAAGGGATTTTGCCGATTTCGGCCTATTGGTTAAAAAATGA
GCTGATTTAACAAAAATTTAACGCGAATTTTAACAAAATATTAACGTTTACAATTTCAGGTGGCACTTTT
CGGGGAAATGTGCGCGGAACCCCTATTTGTTTATTTTTCTAAATACATTCAAATATGTATCCGCTCATGA
ATTAATTCTTAGAAAAACTCATCGAGCATCAAATGAAACTGCAATTTATTCATATCAGGATTATCAATAC
CATATTTTTGAAAAAGCCGTTTCTGTAATGAAGGAGAAAACTCACCGAGGCAGTTCCATAGGATGGCAAG
ATCCTGGTATCGGTCTGCGATTCCGACTCGTCCAACATCAATACAACCTATTAATTTCCCCTCGTCAAAA
ATAAGGTTATCAAGTGAGAAATCACCATGAGTGACGACTGAATCCGGTGAGAATGGCAAAAGTTTATGCA
TTTCTTTCCAGACTTGTTCAACAGGCCAGCCATTACGCTCGTCATCAAAATCACTCGCATCAACCAAACC
GTTATTCATTCGTGATTGCGCCTGAGCGAGACGAAATACGCGATCGCTGTTAAAAGGACAATTACAAACA
GGAATCGAATGCAACCGGCGCAGGAACACTGCCAGCGCATCAACAATATTTTCACCTGAATCAGGATATT
CTTCTAATACCTGGAATGCTGTTTTCCCGGGGATCGCAGTGGTGAGTAACCATGCATCATCAGGAGTACG
GATAAAATGCTTGATGGTCGGAAGAGGCATAAATTCCGTCAGCCAGTTTAGTCTGACCATCTCATCTGTA
ACATCATTGGCAACGCTACCTTTGCCATGTTTCAGAAACAACTCTGGCGCATCGGGCTTCCCATACAATC
GATAGATTGTCGCACCTGATTGCCCGACATTATCGCGAGCCCATTTATACCCATATAAATCAGCATCCAT
GTTGGAATTTAATCGCGGCCTAGAGCAAGACGTTTCCCGTTGAATATGGCTCATAACACCCCTTGTATTA
CTGTTTATGTAAGCAGACAGTTTTATTGTTCATGACCAAAATCCCTTAACGTGAGTTTTCGTTCCACTGA
GCGTCAGACCCCGTAGAAAAGATCAAAGGATCTTCTTGAGATCCTTTTTTTCTGCGCGTAATCTGCTGCT
TGCAAACAAAAAAACCACCGCTACCAGCGGTGGTTTGTTTGCCGGATCAAGAGCTACCAACTCTTTTTCC
GAAGGTAACTGGCTTCAGCAGAGCGCAGATACCAAATACTGTCCTTCTAGTGTAGCCGTAGTTAGGCCAC
CACTTCAAGAACTCTGTAGCACCGCCTACATACCTCGCTCTGCTAATCCTGTTACCAGTGGCTGCTGCCA
GTGGCGATAAGTCGTGTCTTACCGGGTTGGACTCAAGACGATAGTTACCGGATAAGGCGCAGCGGTCGGG
CTGAACGGGGGGTTCGTGCACACAGCCCAGCTTGGAGCGAACGACCTACACCGAACTGAGATACCTACAG
CGTGAGCTATGAGAAAGCGCCACGCTTCCCGAAGGGAGAAAGGCGGACAGGTATCCGGTAAGCGGCAGGG
TCGGAACAGGAGAGCGCACGAGGGAGCTTCCAGGGGGAAACGCCTGGTATCTTTATAGTCCTGTCGGGTT
TCGCCACCTCTGACTTGAGCGTCGATTTTTGTGATGCTCGTCAGGGGGGCGGAGCCTATGGAAAAACGCC
AGCAACGCGGCCTTTTTACGGTTCCTGGCCTTTTGCTGGCCTTTTGCTCACATGTTCTTTCCTGCGTTAT
CCCCTGATTCTGTGGATAACCGTATTACCGCCTTTGAGTGAGCTGATACCGCTCGCCGCAGCCGAACGAC
CGAGCGCAGCGAGTCAGTGAGCGAGGAAGCGGAAGAGCGCCTGATGCGGTATTTTCTCCTTACGCATCTG
TGCGGTATTTCACACCGCATATATGGTGCACTCTCAGTACAATCTGCTCTGATGCCGCATAGTTAAGCCA
GTATACACTCCGCTATCGCTACGTGACTGGGTCATGGCTGCGCCCCGACACCCGCCAACACCCGCTGACG
CGCCCTGACGGGCTTGTCTGCTCCCGGCATCCGCTTACAGACAAGCTGTGACCGTCTCCGGGAGCTGCAT
GTGTCAGAGGTTTTCACCGTCATCACCGAAACGCGCGAGGCAGCTGCGGTAAAGCTCATCAGCGTGGTCG
TGAAGCGATTCACAGATGTCTGCCTGTTCATCCGCGTCCAGCTCGTTGAGTTTCTCCAGAAGCGTTAATG
TCTGGCTTCTGATAAAGCGGGCCATGTTAAGGGCGGTTTTTTCCTGTTTGGTCACTGATGCCTCCGTGTA
AGGGGGATTTCTGTTCATGGGGGTAATGATACCGATGAAACGAGAGAGGATGCTCACGATACGGGTTACT
GATGATGAACATGCCCGGTTACTGGAACGTTGTGAGGGTAAACAACTGGCGGTATGGATGCGGCGGGACC
AGAGAAAAATCACTCAGGGTCAATGCCAGCGCTTCGTTAATACAGATGTAGGTGTTCCACAGGGTAGCCA
GCAGCATCCTGCGATGCAGATCCGGAACATAATGGTGCAGGGCGCTGACTTCCGCGTTTCCAGACTTTAC
GAAACACGGAAACCGAAGACCATTCATGTTGTTGCTCAGGTCGCAGACGTTTTGCAGCAGCAGTCGCTTC
ACGTTCGCTCGCGTATCGGTGATTCATTCTGCTAACCAGTAAGGCAACCCCGCCAGCCTAGCCGGGTCCT
CAACGACAGGAGCACGATCATGCGCACCCGTGGGGCCGCCATGCCGGCGATAATGGCCTGCTTCTCGCCG
AAACGTTTGGTGGCGGGACCAGTGACGAAGGCTTGAGCGAGGGCGTGCAAGATTCCGAATACCGCAAGCG
ACAGGCCGATCATCGTCGCGCTCCAGCGAAAGCGGTCCTCGCCGAAAATGACCCAGAGCGCTGCCGGCAC
CTGTCCTACGAGTTGCATGATAAAGAAGACAGTCATAAGTGCGGCGACGATAGTCATGCCCCGCGCCCAC
CGGAAGGAGCTGACTGGGTTGAAGGCTCTCAAGGGCATCGGTCGAGATCCCGGTGCCTAATGAGTGAGCT
AACTTACATTAATTGCGTTGCGCTCACTGCCCGCTTTCCAGTCGGGAAACCTGTCGTGCCAGCTGCATTA
ATGAATCGGCCAACGCGCGGGGAGAGGCGGTTTGCGTATTGGGCGCCAGGGTGGTTTTTCTTTTCACCAG
TGAGACGGGCAACAGCTGATTGCCCTTCACCGCCTGGCCCTGAGAGAGTTGCAGCAAGCGGTCCACGCTG
GTTTGCCCCAGCAGGCGAAAATCCTGTTTGATGGTGGTTAACGGCGGGATATAACATGAGCTGTCTTCGG
TATCGTCGTATCCCACTACCGAGATATCCGCACCAACGCGCAGCCCGGACTCGGTAATGGCGCGCATTGC
GCCCAGCGCCATCTGATCGTTGGCAACCAGCATCGCAGTGGGAACGATGCCCTCATTCAGCATTTGCATG
GTTTGTTGAAAACCGGACATGGCACTCCAGTCGCCTTCCCGTTCCGCTATCGGCTGAATTTGATTGCGAG
TGAGATATTTATGCCAGCCAGCCAGACGCAGACGCGCCGAGACAGAACTTAATGGGCCCGCTAACAGCGC
GATTTGCTGGTGACCCAATGCGACCAGATGCTCCACGCCCAGTCGCGTACCGTCTTCATGGGAGAAAATA
ATACTGTTGATGGGTGTCTGGTCAGAGACATCAAGAAATAACGCCGGAACATTAGTGCAGGCAGCTTCCA
CAGCAATGGCATCCTGGTCATCCAGCGGATAGTTAATGATCAGCCCACTGACGCGTTGCGCGAGAAGATT
GTGCACCGCCGCTTTACAGGCTTCGACGCCGCTTCGTTCTACCATCGACACCACCACGCTGGCACCCAGT
TGATCGGCGCGAGATTTAATCGCCGCGACAATTTGCGACGGCGCGTGCAGGGCCAGACTGGAGGTGGCAA
CGCCAATCAGCAACGACTGTTTGCCCGCCAGTTGTTGTGCCACGCGGTTGGGAATGTAATTCAGCTCCGC
CATCGCCGCTTCCACTTTTTCCCGCGTTTTCGCAGAAACGTGGCTGGCCTGGTTCACCACGCGGGAAACG
GTCTGATAAGAGACACCGGCATACTCTGCGACATCGTATAACGTTACTGGTTTCACATTCACCACCCTGA
ATTGACTCTCTTCCGGGCGCTATCATGCCATACCGCGAAAGGTTTTGCGCCATTCGATGGTGTCCGGGAT
CTCGACGCTCTCCCTTATGCGACTCCTGCATTAGGAAGCAGCCCAGTAGTAGGTTGAGGCCGTTGAGCAC
CGCCGCCGCAAGGAATGGTGCATGCAAGGAGATGGCGCCCAACAGTCCCCCGGCCACGGGGCCTGCCACC
ATACCCACGCCGAAACAAGCGCTCATGAGCCCGAAGTGGCGAGCCCGATCTTCCCCATCGGTGATGTCGG
CGATATAGGCGCCAGCAACCGCACCTGTGGCGCCGGTGATGCCGGCCACGATGCGTCCGGCGTAGAGGAT
CGAGATCTCGATCCCGCGAAATTAATACGACTCACTATAGGGGAATTGTGAGCGGATAACAATTCCCCTC
TAGAAATAATTTTGTTTAACTTTAAGAAGGAGATATACCATGGGCAGCAGCCATCATCATCATCATCACA
GCAGCGGCCTGGTGCCTCGTGGTAGCCATATGGACTATAAGGATGACGACGATAAGGATTACAAAGACGA
TGATGACAAAGGGTCCATGTCGGAGGAGCAGTTCGGCGGGGACGGGGCGGCGGCAGCGGCAACGGCGGCG
GTAGGCGGCTCGGCGGGCGAGCAGGAGGGAGCCATGGTGGCGGCGACACAGGGGGCAGCGGCGGCGGCGG
GAAGCGGAGCCGGGACCGGGGGCGGAACCGCGTCTGGAGGCACCGAAGGGGGCAGCGCCGAGTCGGAGGG
GGCGAAGATTGACGCCAGTAAGAACGAGGAGGATGAAGGCCATTCAAACTCCTCCCCACGACACTCTGAA
GCAGCGACGGCACAGCGGGAAGAATGGAAAATGTTTATAGGAGGCCTTAGCTGGGACACTACAAAGAAAG
ATCTGAAGGACTACTTTTCCAAATTTGGTGAAGTTGTAGACTGCACTCTGAAGTTAGATCCTATCACAGG
GCGATCAAGGGGTTTTGGCTTTGTGCTATTTAAAGAATCGGAGAGTGTAGATAAGGTCATGGATCAAAAA
GAACATAAATTGAATGGGAAGGTGATTGATCCTAAAAGGGCCAAAGCCATGAAAACAAAAGAGCCGGTTA
AAAAAATTTTTGTTGGTGGCCTTTCTCCAGATACACCTGAAGAGAAAATAAGGGAGTACTTTGGTGGTTT
TGGTGAGGTGGAATCCATAGAGCTCCCCATGGACAACAAGACCAATAAGAGGCGTGGGTTCTGCTTTATT
ACCTTTAAGGAAGAAGAACCAGTGAAGAAGATAATGGAAAAGAAATACCACAATGTTGGTCTTAGTAAAT
GTGAAATAAAAGTAGCCATGTCGAAGGAACAATATCAGCAACAGCAACAGTGGGGATCTAGAGGAGGATT
TGCAGGAAGAGCTCGTGGAAGAGGTGGTGACCAGCAGAGTGGTTATGGGAAGGTATCCAGGCGAGGTGGT
CATCAAAATAGCTACAAACCATACTAATAACAAAGCCCGAAAGGAAGCTGAGTTGGCTGCTGCCACCGCT
GAGCAATAACTAGCATAACCCCTTGGGGCCTCTAAACGGGTCTTGAGGGGTTTTTTGCTGAAAGGAGGAA
CTATATCCGGAT
Features (pLannotate 1.2.2; 20 found; start..end, strand, type, name):
     12..467     +  rep_origin     f1 ori (sequence partly withheld): f1 bacteriophage origin of replication; arrow indicates direction of (+) strand synthesis
    494..551     +  promoter       AmpR promoter (fragment): bla
    560..1375    -  CDS            KanR: aminoglycoside phosphotransferase; aph(3')-Ia; confers resistance to kanamycin in bacteria or G418 (Geneticin®) in eukaryotes
   1497..2085    +  rep_origin     ori: high-copy-number ColE1/pMB1/pBR322/pUC origin of replication
   2271..2413    -  misc_feature   bom: basis of mobility region from pBR322
   2515..2706    -  CDS            rop: Rop protein, which maintains plasmids at low copy number; rop
   2723..3103    +  CDS            YPB1_ECOLX: Protein predicted: Swiss-Prot protein existence level 4. From Escherichia coli.
   3175..3466    -  CDS            TcR (fragment): tetracycline efflux protein; tet; confers resistance to tetracycline
   3481..3502    -  protein_bind   CAP binding site: CAP binding activates transcription in the presence of cAMP. E. coli catabolite activator protein
   3515..4597    -  CDS            lacI: lac repressor; lacI; The lac repressor binds to the lac operator to inhibit transcription in E. coli. This inhibition can be relieved by adding lactose or isopropyl-β-D-thiogalactopyranoside (IPTG).
   4598..4675    -  promoter       lacI promoter: lacI
   4683..4962    -  CDS            TcR (fragment): tetracycline efflux protein; tet; confers resistance to tetracycline
   4984..5002    +  promoter       T7 promoter: promoter for bacteriophage T7 RNA polymerase
   5003..5027    +  protein_bind   lac operator: The lac repressor binds to the lac operator to inhibit transcription in E. coli. This inhibition can be relieved by adding lactose or isopropyl-β-D-thiogalactopyranoside (IPTG). lac repressor encoded by lacI
   5042..5064    +  RBS            RBS: efficient ribosome binding site from bacteriophage T7 gene 10 (Olins and Rangwala, 1989)
   5083..5099    +  CDS            capTEV™ (fragment): composite tag for in vivo biotinylation, TEV protease cleavage, and 6xHis tagging
   5140..5158    +  CDS            3xFLAG (fragment): three tandem FLAG® epitope tags
   5188..6105    +  CDS            HNRNPD (fragment): HNRPD_HUMAN - Also known as AUF1, HNRPD. Experimental evidence at protein level: Swiss-Prot protein existence level 1. Binds with high affinity to RNA molecules that contain AU- rich elements (AREs) found within the 3'-UTR of many proto-oncogenes and cytokine mRNAs. Also binds to double- and single-stranded DNA sequences in a specific manner and functions a transcription factor. Each of the RNA-binding domains specifically can bind solely to a single-stranded non-monotonous 5'-UUAG-3' sequence and also weaker to the single-stranded 5'-TTAGGG-3' telomeric DNA repeat. Binds RNA oligonucleotides
   6109..6153    +  CDS            SET1 (fragment): solubility-enhancement tag derived from T7 phage gene 10B
   6161..6208    +  terminator     T7 terminator: transcription terminator for bacteriophage T7 RNA polymerase
