>Addgene plasmid #135940 | pET28a His6Flag2AUF1(p40) | addgene full sequence | sequence record 269662 | Addgene NGS Result
CGCGAAATTAATACGACTCACTATAGGGGAATTGTGAGCGGATAACAATTCCCCTCTAGAAATAATTTTG
TTTAACTTTAAGAAGGAGATATACCATGGGCAGCAGCCATCATCATCATCATCACAGCAGCGGCCTGGTG
CCTCGTGGTAGCCATATGGACTATAAGGATGACGACGATAAGGATTACAAAGACGATGATGACAAAGGGT
CCATGTCGGAGGAGCAGTTCGGCGGGGACGGGGCGGCGGCAGCGGCAACGGCGGCGGTAGGCGGCTCGGC
GGGCGAGCAGGAGGGAGCCATGGTGGCGGCGACACAGGGGGCAGCGGCGGCGGCGGGAAGCGGAGCCGGG
ACCGGGGGCGGAACCGCGTCTGGAGGCACCGAAGGGGGCAGCGCCGAGTCGGAGGGGGCGAAGATTGACG
CCAGTAAGAACGAGGAGGATGAAGGCCATTCAAACTCCTCCCCACGACACTCTGAAGCAGCGACGGCACA
GCGGGAAGAATGGAAAATGTTTATAGGAGGCCTTAGCTGGGACACTACAAAGAAAGATCTGAAGGACTAC
TTTTCCAAATTTGGTGAAGTTGTAGACTGCACTCTGAAGTTAGATCCTATCACAGGGCGATCAAGGGGTT
TTGGCTTTGTGCTATTTAAAGAATCGGAGAGTGTAGATAAGGTCATGGATCAAAAAGAACATAAATTGAA
TGGGAAGGTGATTGATCCTAAAAGGGCCAAAGCCATGAAAACAAAAGAGCCGGTTAAAAAAATTTTTGTT
GGTGGCCTTTCTCCAGATACACCTGAAGAGAAAATAAGGGAGTACTTTGGTGGTTTTGGTGAGGTGGAAT
CCATAGAGCTCCCCATGGACAACAAGACCAATAAGAGGCGTGGGTTCTGCTTTATTACCTTTAAGGAAGA
AGAACCAGTGAAGAAGATAATGGAAAAGAAATACCACAATGTTGGTCTTAGTAAATGTGAAATAAAAGTA
GCCATGTCGAAGGAACAATATCAGCAACAGCAACAGTGGGGATCTAGAGGAGGATTTGCAGGAAGAGCTC
GTGGAAGAGGTGGTGACCAGCAGAGTGGTTATGGGAAGGTATCCAGGCGAGGTGGTCATCAAAATAGCTA
CAAACCATACTAATAACAAAGCCCGAAAGGAAGCTGAGTTGGCTGCTGCCACCGCTGAGCAATAACTAGC
ATAACCCCTTGGGGCCTCTAAACGGGTCTTGAGGGGTTTTTTGCTGAAAGGAGGAACTATATCCGGATTG
GCGAATGGG
[124 nt withheld, positions 1270-1393]
C
[91 nt withheld, positions 1395-1485]
A
[49 nt withheld, positions 1487-1535]
CCTTTGACGTTGGAGTCCACGTTCTTT
[37 nt withheld, positions 1563-1599]
ACCCTATCTCGGTCTATTCTTTTGATTTATAAGGGATTTTGCCGATTTCGGCCTATTGGTTAAAAAATGA
GCTGATTTAACAAAAATTTAACGCGAATTTTAACAAAATATTAACGCTTACAATTTAGGTGGCACTTTTC
GGGGAAATGTGCGCGGAACCCCTATTTGTTTATTTTTCTAAATACATTCAAATATGTATCCGCTCATGAA
TTAATTCTTAGAAAAACTCATCGAGCATCAAATGAAACTGCAATTTATTCATATCAGGATTATCAATACC
ATATTTTTGAAAAAGCCGTTTCTGTAATGAAGGAGAAAACTCACCGAGGCAGTTCCATAGGATGGCAAGA
TCCTGGTATCGGTCTGCGATTCCGACTCGTCCAACATCAATACAACCTATTAATTTCCCCTCGTCAAAAA
TAAGGTTATCAAGTGAGAAATCACCATGAGTGACGACTGAATCCGGTGAGAATGGCAAAAGTTTATGCAT
TTCTTTCCAGACTTGTTCAACAGGCCAGCCATTACGCTCGTCATCAAAATCACTCGCATCAACCAAACCG
TTATTCATTCGTGATTGCGCCTGAGCGAGACGAAATACGCGATCGCTGTTAAAAGGACAATTACAAACAG
GAATCGAATGCAACCGGCGCAGGAACACTGCCAGCGCATCAACAATATTTTCACCTGAATCAGGATATTC
TTCTAATACCTGGAATGCTGTTTTCCCGGGGATCGCAGTGGTGAGTAACCATGCATCATCAGGAGTACGG
ATAAAATGCTTGATGGTCGGAAGAGGCATAAATTCCGTCAGCCAGTTTAGTCTGACCATCTCATCTGTAA
CATCATTGGCAACGCTACCTTTGCCATGTTTCAGAAACAACTCTGGCGCATCGGGCTTCCCATACAATCG
ATAGATTGTCGCACCTGATTGCCCGACATTATCGCGAGCCCATTTATACCCATATAAATCAGCATCCATG
TTGGAATTTAATCGCGGCCTAGAGCAAGACGTTTCCCGTTGAATATGGCTCATAACACCCCTTGTATTAC
TGTTTATGTAAGCAGACAGTTTTATTGTTCATGACCAAAATCCCTTAACGTGAGTTTTCGTTCCACTGAG
CGTCAGACCCCGTAGAAAAGATCAAAGGATCTTCTTGAGATCCTTTTTTTCTGCGCGTAATCTGCTGCTT
GCAAACAAAAAAACCACCGCTACCAGCGGTGGTTTGTTTGCCGGATCAAGAGCTACCAACTCTTTTTCCG
AAGGTAACTGGCTTCAGCAGAGCGCAGATACCAAATACTGTCCTTCTAGTGTAGCCGTAGTTAGGCCACC
ACTTCAAGAACTCTGTAGCACCGCCTACATACCTCGCTCTGCTAATCCTGTTACCAGTGGCTGCTGCCAG
TGGCGATAAGTCGTGTCTTACCGGGTTGGACTCAAGACGATAGTTACCGGATAAGGCGCAGCGGTCGGGC
TGAACGGGGGGTTCGTGCACACAGCCCAGCTTGGAGCGAACGACCTACACCGAACTGAGATACCTACAGC
GTGAGCTATGAGAAAGCGCCACGCTTCCCGAAGGGAGAAAGGCGGACAGGTATCCGGTAAGCGGCAGGGT
CGGAACAGGAGAGCGCACGAGGGAGCTTCCAGGGGGAAACGCCTGGTATCTTTATAGTCCTGTCGGGTTT
CGCCACCTCTGACTTGAGCGTCGATTTTTGTGATGCTCGTCAGGGGGGCGGAGCCTATGGAAAAACGCCA
GCAACGCGGCCTTTTTACGGTTCCTGGCCTTTTGCTGGCCTTTTGCTCACATGTTCTTTCCTGCGTTATC
CCCTGATTCTGTGGATAACCGTATTACCGCCTTTGAGTGAGCTGATACCGCTCGCCGCAGCCGAACGACC
GAGCGCAGCGAGTCAGTGAGCGAGGAAGCGGAAGAGCGCCTGATGCGGTATTTTCTCCTTACGCATCTGT
GCGGTATTTCACACCGCAATGGTGCACTCTCAGTACAATCTGCTCTGATGCCGCATAGTTAAGCCAGTAT
ACACTCCGCTATCGCTACGTGACTGGGTCATGGCTGCGCCCCGACACCCGCCAACACCCGCTGACGCGCC
CTGACGGGCTTGTCTGCTCCCGGCATCCGCTTACAGACAAGCTGTGACCGTCTCCGGGAGCTGCATGTGT
CAGAGGTTTTCACCGTCATCACCGAAACGCGCGAGGCAGCTGCGGTAAAGCTCATCAGCGTGGTCGTGAA
GCGATTCACAGATGTCTGCCTGTTCATCCGCGTCCAGCTCGTTGAGTTTCTCCAGAAGCGTTAATGTCTG
GCTTCTGATAAAGCGGGCCATGTTAAGGGCGGTTTTTTCCTGTTTGGTCACTGATGCCTCCGTGTAAGGG
GGATTTCTGTTCATGGGGGTAATGATACCGATGAAACGAGAGAGGATGCTCACGATACGGGTTACTGATG
ATGAACATGCCCGGTTACTGGAACGTTGTGAGGGTAAACAACTGGCGGTATGGATGCGGCGGGACCAGAG
AAAAATCACTCAGGGTCAATGCCAGCGCTTCGTTAATACAGATGTAGGTGTTCCACAGGGTAGCCAGCAG
CATCCTGCGATGCAGATCCGGAACATAATGGTGCAGGGCGCTGACTTCCGCGTTTCCAGACTTTACGAAA
CACGGAAACCGAAGACCATTCATGTTGTTGCTCAGGTCGCAGACGTTTTGCAGCAGCAGTCGCTTCACGT
TCGCTCGCGTATCGGTGATTCATTCTGCTAACCAGTAAGGCAACCCCGCCAGCCTAGCCGGGTCCTCAAC
GACAGGAGCACGATCATGCGCACCCGTGGGGCCGCCATGCCGGCGATAATGGCCTGCTTCTCGCCGAAAC
GTTTGGTGGCGGGACCAGTGACGAAGGCTTGAGCGAGGGCGTGCAAGATTCCGAATACCGCAAGCGACAG
GCCGATCATCGTCGCGCTCCAGCGAAAGCGGTCCTCGCCGAAAATGACCCAGAGCGCTGCCGGCACCTGT
CCTACGAGTTGCATGATAAAGAAGACAGTCATAAGTGCGGCGACGATAGTCATGCCCCGCGCCCACCGGA
AGGAGCTGACTGGGTTGAAGGCTCTCAAGGGCATCGGTCGAGATCCCGGTGCCTAATGAGTGAGCTAACT
TACATTAATTGCGTTGCGCTCACTGCCCGCTTTCCAGTCGGGAAACCTGTCGTGCCAGCTGCATTAATGA
ATCGGCCAACGCGCGGGGAGAGGCGGTTTGCGTATTGGGCGCCAGGGTGGTTTTTCTTTTCACCAGTGAG
ACGGGCAACAGCTGATTGCCCTTCACCGCCTGGCCCTGAGAGAGTTGCAGCAAGCGGTCCACGCTGGTTT
GCCCCAGCAGGCGAAAATCCTGTTTGATGGTGGTTAACGGCGGGATATAACATGAGCTGTCTTCGGTATC
GTCGTATCCCACTACCGAGATATCCGCACCAACGCGCAGCCCGGACTCGGTAATGGCGCGCATTGCGCCC
AGCGCCATCTGATCGTTGGCAACCAGCATCGCAGTGGGAACGATGCCCTCATTCAGCATTTGCATGGTTT
GTTGAAAACCGGACATGGCACTCCAGTCGCCTTCCCGTTCCGCTATCGGCTGAATTTGATTGCGAGTGAG
ATATTTATGCCAGCCAGCCAGACGCAGACGCGCCGAGACAGAACTTAATGGGCCCGCTAACAGCGCGATT
TGCTGGTGACCCAATGCGACCAGATGCTCCACGCCCAGTCGCGTACCGTCTTCATGGGAGAAAATAATAC
TGTTGATGGGTGTCTGGTCAGAGACATCAAGAAATAACGCCGGAACATTAGTGCAGGCAGCTTCCACAGC
AATGGCATCCTGGTCATCCAGCGGATAGTTAATGATCAGCCCACTGACGCGTTGCGCGAGAAGATTGTGC
ACCGCCGCTTTACAGGCTTCGACGCCGCTTCGTTCTACCATCGACACCACCACGCTGGCACCCAGTTGAT
CGGCGCGAGATTTAATCGCCGCGACAATTTGCGACGGCGCGTGCAGGGCCAGACTGGAGGTGGCAACGCC
AATCAGCAACGACTGTTTGCCCGCCAGTTGTTGTGCCACGCGGTTGGGAATGTAATTCAGCTCCGCCATC
GCCGCTTCCACTTTTTCCCGCGTTTTCGCAGAAACGTGGCTGGCCTGGTTCACCACGCGGGAAACGGTCT
GATAAGAGACACCGGCATACTCTGCGACATCGTATAACGTTACTGGTTTCACATTCACCACCCTGAATTG
ACTCTCTTCCGGGCGCTATCATGCCATACCGCGAAAGGTTTTGCGCCATTCGATGGTGTCCGGGATCTCG
ACGCTCTCCCTTATGCGACTCCTGCATTAGGAAGCAGCCCAGTAGTAGGTTGAGGCCGTTGAGCACCGCC
GCCGCAAGGAATGGTGCATGCAAGGAGATGGCGCCCAACAGTCCCCCGGCCACGGGGCCTGCCACCATAC
CCACGCCGAAACAAGCGCTCATGAGCCCGAAGTGGCGAGCCCGATCTTCCCCATCGGTGATGTCGGCGAT
ATAGGCGCCAGCAACCGCACCTGTGGCGCCGGTGATGCCGGCCACGATGCGTCCGGCGTAGAGGATCGAG
ATCTCGATCC
Features (pLannotate 1.2.2; 20 found; start..end, strand, type, name):
      9..27      +  promoter       T7 promoter: promoter for bacteriophage T7 RNA polymerase
     28..52      +  protein_bind   lac operator: The lac repressor binds to the lac operator to inhibit transcription in E. coli. This inhibition can be relieved by adding lactose or isopropyl-β-D-thiogalactopyranoside (IPTG). lac repressor encoded by lacI
     67..89      +  RBS            RBS: efficient ribosome binding site from bacteriophage T7 gene 10 (Olins and Rangwala, 1989)
    108..124     +  CDS            capTEV™ (fragment): composite tag for in vivo biotinylation, TEV protease cleavage, and 6xHis tagging
    165..183     +  CDS            3xFLAG (fragment): three tandem FLAG® epitope tags
    213..1130    +  CDS            HNRNPD (fragment): HNRPD_HUMAN - Also known as AUF1, HNRPD. Experimental evidence at protein level: Swiss-Prot protein existence level 1. Binds with high affinity to RNA molecules that contain AU- rich elements (AREs) found within the 3'-UTR of many proto-oncogenes and cytokine mRNAs. Also binds to double- and single-stranded DNA sequences in a specific manner and functions a transcription factor. Each of the RNA-binding domains specifically can bind solely to a single-stranded non-monotonous 5'-UUAG-3' sequence and also weaker to the single-stranded 5'-TTAGGG-3' telomeric DNA repeat. Binds RNA oligonucleotides
   1134..1178    +  CDS            SET1 (fragment): solubility-enhancement tag derived from T7 phage gene 10B
   1186..1233    +  terminator     T7 terminator: transcription terminator for bacteriophage T7 RNA polymerase
   1270..1698    +  rep_origin     f1 ori (sequence partly withheld): f1 bacteriophage origin of replication; arrow indicates direction of (+) strand synthesis
   1751..1808    +  promoter       AmpR promoter (fragment): bla
   1817..2632    -  CDS            KanR: aminoglycoside phosphotransferase; aph(3')-Ia; confers resistance to kanamycin in bacteria or G418 (Geneticin®) in eukaryotes
   2754..3342    +  rep_origin     ori: high-copy-number ColE1/pMB1/pBR322/pUC origin of replication
   3528..3667    -  misc_feature   bom: basis of mobility region from pBR322
   3769..3960    -  CDS            rop: Rop protein, which maintains plasmids at low copy number; rop
   3977..4357    +  CDS            YPB1_ECOLX: Protein predicted: Swiss-Prot protein existence level 4. From Escherichia coli.
   4429..4720    -  CDS            TcR (fragment): tetracycline efflux protein; tet; confers resistance to tetracycline
   4735..4756    -  protein_bind   CAP binding site: CAP binding activates transcription in the presence of cAMP. E. coli catabolite activator protein
   4769..5851    -  CDS            lacI: lac repressor; lacI; The lac repressor binds to the lac operator to inhibit transcription in E. coli. This inhibition can be relieved by adding lactose or isopropyl-β-D-thiogalactopyranoside (IPTG).
   5852..5929    -  promoter       lacI promoter: lacI
   5937..6216    -  CDS            TcR (fragment): tetracycline efflux protein; tet; confers resistance to tetracycline
