[The description below was written by a language model from this plasmid's Addgene catalogue record and pLannotate feature annotations shown in this document.]
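Description:
pET28a His6Flag2AUF1(p40) is a bacterial expression plasmid of about 6.2 kb, built on the pET28a backbone to produce the p40 isoform of human AUF1 (heterogeneous nuclear ribonucleoprotein D, HNRNPD) in E. coli. It is selected with kanamycin through an aph(3')-Ia KanR gene. Replication relies on a pBR322-type ColE1 origin accompanied by the bom region and the rop gene, which fits the catalogue's low-copy designation. An f1 origin is also present. Short annotated fragments of a tetracycline-resistance gene and a partial AmpR promoter appear to be backbone remnants rather than functional markers.

The expression cassette is the standard pET arrangement. A T7 promoter is followed directly by a lac operator and the T7 gene 10 ribosome binding site, and a T7 terminator closes the unit. The plasmid also carries lacI under its own promoter, so transcription is repressed until induction with IPTG in a host that supplies T7 RNA polymerase. The 978 bp insert was introduced by ligation-independent cloning and carries N-terminal His6 and tandem Flag (Flag2) tags. The automated annotation picks these up as short matches to a 6xHis-containing composite tag and to 3xFLAG, just upstream of the HNRNPD coding region. A small downstream hit labelled as a T7 gene 10B-derived solubility tag lies between the insert and the terminator. This is probably residual vector sequence, and the record does not list any C-terminal fusion.

The depositor sequence and the repository's sequencing result differ by only a few bases in length and show the same features in the same order. The tags allow affinity purification and immunodetection of recombinant AUF1, an AU-rich-element RNA-binding protein. The associated study examined post-transcriptional regulation of Nrf2 mRNA by HuR and AUF1.
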