Addgene plasmid #135940: pET28a His6Flag2AUF1(p40)
Purpose: Expresses AUF1p40 in E. coli
Depositing lab: Yimon Aye. Depositing organization: Swiss Federal Institute of Technology (EPFL). Publication: Post-transcriptional regulation of Nrf2-mRNA by the mRNA-binding proteins HuR and AUF1. Poganik JR, Long MJC, Disare MT, Liu X, Chang SH, Hla T, Aye Y. FASEB J. 2019 Nov 1:fj201901930R. doi: 10.1096/fj.201901930R. PubMed 31665914.
Backbone
  Vector backbone: pET28a
  Backbone size w/o insert (bp): 5255
  Total vector size (bp): 6233
  Vector type: Bacterial Expression
Growth in bacteria
  Bacterial resistance: Kanamycin, 50 μg/mL
  Growth temperature: 37°C
  Growth strain: DH5alpha
  Copy number: Low Copy
Gene/Insert
  Gene/Insert name: heterogeneous nuclear ribonucleoprotein D (alt name: AUF1 p40)
  Species: H. sapiens (human)
  Insert size (bp): 978
  GenBank ID: NM_002138.3
  Entrez Gene: HNRNPD (a.k.a. AUF1, AUF1A, HNRPD, P37, hnRNPD0)
  Promoter: T7
  Tag / fusion protein: His6 (N terminal on insert); Flag2 (N terminal on insert)
  Cloning method: Ligation Independent Cloning
  Sequencing primers: 5′ T7 forward; 3′ T7 reverse
Terms and licenses: Academic/Nonprofit Terms; Industry Terms: Not Available to Industry
How to cite: pET28a His6Flag2AUF1(p40) was a gift from Yimon Aye (Addgene plasmid # 135940 ; http://n2t.net/addgene:135940 ; RRID:Addgene_135940)
